>Addgene plasmid #112168 | pAAV.CAG-FLEX.iGABASnFR.F102Y.Y137L | depositor full sequence | sequence record 211213 | pAAV.CAG-FLEX.iGABASnFR.F102Y.Y137L sequence 7028 bps
AGCGCCCAATACGCAAACCGCCTCTCCCCGCGCGTTGGCCGATTCATTAATGCAGCTGCGCGCTCGCTCG
CTCACTGAGGCCGCCCGGGCAAAGCCCGGGCGTCGGGCGACCTTTGGTCGCCCGGCCTCAGTGAGCGAGC
GAGCGCGCAGAGAGGGAGTGGCCAACTCCATCACTAGGGGTTCCTTGTAGTTAATGATTAACCCGCCATG
CTACTTATCTACGTAGCCATGCTCTAGGAAGATCCTTATCGATTTTACCACATTTGTAGAGGTTTTACTT
GCTTTAAAAAACCTCCCACATCTCCCCCTGAACCTGAAACATAAAATGAATGCAATTGTTGTTGTTAACT
TGTTTATTGCAGCTTATAATGGTTACAAATAAAGCAATAGCATCACAAATTTCACAAATAAAGCATTTTT
TTCACTGCATTCTAGTTGTGGTTTGTCCAAACTCATCAATGTATCTTATCATGTCTGCTCGAAGCGGCCG
CCCGGGTCGACGGTATCGATGCGGGGAGGCGGCCCAAAGGGAGATCCGACTCGTCTGAGGGCGAAGGCGA
AGACGCGGAAGAGGCCGCAGAGCCGGCAGCAGGCCGCGGGAAGGAAGGTCCGCTGGATTGAGGGCCGAAG
GGACGTAGCAGAAGGACGTCCCGCGCAGAATCCAGGTGGCAACACAGGCGAGCAGCCAAGGAAAGGACGA
TGATTTCCCCGACAACACCACGGAATTGTCAGTGCCCAACAGCCGAGCCCCTGTCCAGCAGCGGGCAAGG
CAGGCGGCGATGAGTTCCGCCGTGGCAATAGGGAGGGGGAAAGCGAAAGTCCCGGAAAGGAGCTGACAGG
TGGTGGCAATGCCCCAACCAGTGGGGGTTGCGTCAGCAAACACAGTGCACACCACGCCACGTTGCCTGAC
AACGGGCCACAACTCCTCATAAAGAGACAGCAACCAGGATTTATACAAGGAGGAGAAAATGAAAGCCATA
CGGGAAGCAATAGCATGATACAAAGGCATTAAAGCAGCGTATCCACATAGCGTAAAAGGAGCAACATAGT
TAAGAATACCAGTCAATCTTTCACAAATTTTGTAATCCAGAGGTTGATTATCGATAAGCTTCTCGAGTGG
ATCATTTGCAGAATTGGCCCTTTTCAGTGTTTCGAACCTCTTCGAGGGACATAACTTCGTATAATGTATG
CTATACGAAGTTATGGGTCGATGGTGAGATTTGGACTAGAGGGTCGATGGTGATGCTTGGATCAAAATAG
GAAGAATCCCAATGATAACTTCGTATAAAGTATCCTATACGAAGTTATACTAGTGGTACCACCGGTGATA
TCGCCACCATGGAGACAGACACACTCCTGCTATGGGTACTGCTGCTCTGGGTTCCAGGTTCCACTGGTGA
CAGATCTGAAAGCATCAATTTCGTGAGCTGGGGCGGTAGCACCCAGGATGCGCAGAAGCAGGCCTGGGCC
GACCCGTTCAGCAAGGCCAGCGGCATTACCGTGGTCCAGGATGGGCCCACCGACTACGGCAAACTCAAGG
CCATGGTCGAAAGCGGCAACGTGCAGTGGGACGTGGTGGATGTAGAGGCCGACTTCGCCTTGCGCGCCGC
CGCCGAAGGCCTGCTCGAACCCCTGGATTTCTCGGTGATCCAGCGCGACAAGATCGACCCGCGCTTCGTC
TCCGACCATGGCGTGGGCTCGTTCCTGTATTCTTTCGTGCTCGGCTACAACGAAGGCAAGCTCGGAGCCA
GCAAGCCCCAGGACTGGACCGCGCTGTTCGACACCAAGACCTACCCCGGCAAACGCGCCCTCCTAAAATG
GCCGAGCCCTGGCGTGCTCGAACTGGCCCTGCTCGCCGACGGCGTACCGGCCGACAAGCTCTACCCGCTG
GACCTGGACCGCGCCTTCAAGAAACTCGACACCATCAAGAAAGACATCGTCTGGTGGGGCGGCGGTGCAC
AGTCGCAGCAGCTGCTGGCCTCCGGCGAAGTCAGCATGGGCCAGTTCTGGAACGGTCGCATCCACGCCCT
GCAAGAAGACGGCGCGCCAGTGGGCGTGAGCTGGAAGCAGAACCTGGTGATGGCCGACATCCTCGTCGTG
CCTAAAGGCACGAAGAACAAAGCCGCCGCGATGAAGTTCCTGGCCAGTGCCAGCAGCGCCAAAGGCCAGG
ACGACTTTTCCGCCCTGACCGCCTATGCTCCAGTGAACATCGACAGTGTGCAGCGCCTCGACCTTGCGCA
GGTCCGGATCACCGCCGACAAGCAGAAGAACGGCATCATGGCGAACTTCAAGATCCGCCACAACGTGGAG
GACGGCAGCGTGCAGCTCGCCGACCACTACCAGCAGAACACCCCCATCGGCGACGGCCCCGTGCTGCTGC
CCGACAACCACTACCTGAGCACCCAGTCCGTGCTGAGCAAAGACCCCAACGAGAAGCGCGATCACATGGT
CCTGCTGGAGTTCGTGACCGCCGCCGGGATCACTCTCGGCATGGACGAGCTGTACAAGGGCGGTACCGGA
GGGAGCATGAGCAAGGGCGAGGAGCTGTTCACCGGGGTGGTGCCCATCCTGGTCGAGCTGGACGGCGACG
TAAACGGCCACAAGTTCAGCGTGCGCGGCGAGGGCGAGGGCGATGCCACCAACGGCAAGCTGACCCTGAA
GTTCATCTGCACCACCGGCAAGCTGCCCGTGCCCTGGCCCACCCTCGTGACCACCCTGACCTACGGCGTG
CAGTGCTTCAGCCGCTACCCCGACCACATGAAGCAGCACGACTTCTTCAAGTCCGCCATGCCCGAAGGCT
ACGTCCAGGAGCGCACCATCAGCTTCAAGGACGACGGCACCTACAAGACCCGCGCCGAGGTGAAGTTCGA
GGGCGACACCCTGGTGAACCGCATCGAGCTGAAGGGCATCGACTTCAAGGAGGACGGCAACATCCTGGGG
CACAAGCTGGAGTACAACTGGAACGCCAACCTGGCACCGAACCTGCCGACCGCCTACGTCAAGGATCAGA
TCACCCTCGATTTCGCCTACTGGGCCAAGAACGGTCCGGCCATTGCGACACGGTGGAATGAATGGCTAGT
CAAACTGCAGGTCGACGAACAAAAACTCATCTCAGAAGAGGATCTGAATGCTGTGGGCCAGGACACGCAG
GAGGTCATCGTGGTGCCACACTCCTTGCCCTTTAAGGTGGTGGTGATCTCAGCCATCCTGGCCCTGGTGG
TGCTCACCATCATCTCCCTTATCATCCTCATCATGCTTTGGCAGAAGAAGCCACGTTAGGATATCGGATC
CGCTAGCACTAGTATAACTTCGTATAGCATACATTATACGAAGTTATGGGTCGATGGTGATGCTTGGCAA
TTCGGGTCGATGGTGAAGCATTGGTCTTCCTATTTTGATATAACTTCGTATAGGATACTTTATACGAAGT
TATGGGGATCCAATTCTTTGCCAAAATGATGAGACAGCACAATAACCAGCACGTTGCCCAGGAGCTGTAG
GAAAAAGAAGAAGGCATGAACATGGTTAGCAGAGGCTCTAGAGCCGCCGGTCACACGCCAGAAGCCGAAC
CCCGCCCTGCCCCGTCCCCCCCGAAGGCAGCCGTCCCCCCGCGGACAGCCCCGAGCCGCTCCCCCCGCAC
AAAGGGCCCTCCCGGAGCCCCTCAAGGCTTTCACGCAGCCACAGAAAAGAAACAAGCCGTCATTAAACCA
AGCGCTAATTACAGCCCGGAGGAGAAGGGCCGTCCCGCCCGCTCACCTGTGGGAGTAACGCGGTCAGTCA
GAGCCGGGGCGGGCGGCGCGAGGCGGCGGCGGAGCGGGGCACGGGGCGAAGGCAGCGTCGCAGCGACTCC
CGCCCGCCGCGCGCTTCGCTTTTTATAGGGCCGCCGCCGCCGCCGCCTCGCCATAAAAGGAAACTTTCGG
AGCGCGCCGCTCTGATTGGCTGCCGCCGCACCTCTCCGCCTCGCCCCGCCCCGCCCCTCGCCCCGCCCCG
CCCCGCCTGGCGCGCGCCCCCCCCCCCCCCCCGCCCCCATCGCTGCACAAAATAATTAAAAAATAAATAA
ATACAAAATTGGGGGTGGGGAGGGGGGGGAGATGGGGAGAGTGAAGCAGAACGTGGGGCTCACCTCGACC
ATGGTAATAGCGATGACTAATACGTAGATGTACTGCCAAGTAGGAAAGTCCCATAAGGTCATGTACTGGG
CATAATGCCAGGCGGGCCATTTACCGTCATTGACGTCAATAGGGGGCGTACTTGGCATATGATACACTTG
ATGTACTGCCAAGTGGGCAGTTTACCGTAAATACTCCACCCATTGACGTCAATGGAAAGTCCCTATTGGC
GTTACTATGGGAACATACGTCATTATTGACGTCAATGGTACGATCTTCCTAGAGCATGGCTACGTAGATA
AGTAGCATGGCGGGTTAATCATTAACTACAAGGAACCCCTAGTGATGGAGTTGGCCACTCCCTCTCTGCG
CGCTCGCTCGCTCACTGAGGCCGGGCGACCAAAGGTCGCCCGACGCCCGGGCTTTGCCCGGGCGGCCTCA
GTGAGCGAGCGAGCGCGCAGCTGGCGTAATAGCGAAGAGGCCCGCACCGATCGCCCTTCCCAACAGTTGC
GCAGCCTGAATGGCGAATGGG
[124 nt withheld, positions 4642-4765]
C
[91 nt withheld, positions 4767-4857]
A
[49 nt withheld, positions 4859-4907]
CCTTTGACGTTGGAGTCCACGTTCTTT
[37 nt withheld, positions 4935-4971]
ACCCTATCTCGGTCTATTCTTTTGATTTATAAGGGATTTTGCCGATTTCGGCCTATTGGTTAAAAAATGA
GCTGATTTAACAAAAATTTAACGCGAATTTTAACAAAATATTAACGCTTACAATTTAGGTGGCACTTTTC
GGGGAAATGTGCGCGGAACCCCTATTTGTTTATTTTTCTAAATACATTCAAATATGTATCCGCTCATGAG
ACAATAACCCTGATAAATGCTTCAATAATATTGAAAAAGGAAGAGTATGAGTATTCAACATTTCCGTGTC
GCCCTTATTCCCTTTTTTGCGGCATTTTGCCTTCCTGTTTTTGCTCACCCAGAAACGCTGGTGAAAGTAA
AAGATGCTGAAGATCAGTTGGGTGCACGAGTGGGTTACATCGAACTGGATCTCAACAGCGGTAAGATCCT
TGAGAGTTTTCGCCCCGAAGAACGTTTTCCAATGATGAGCACTTTTAAAGTTCTGCTATGTGGCGCGGTA
TTATCCCGTATTGACGCCGGGCAAGAGCAACTCGGTCGCCGCATACACTATTCTCAGAATGACTTGGTTG
AGTACTCACCAGTCACAGAAAAGCATCTTACGGATGGCATGACAGTAAGAGAATTATGCAGTGCTGCCAT
AACCATGAGTGATAACACTGCGGCCAACTTACTTCTGACAACGATCGGAGGACCGAAGGAGCTAACCGCT
TTTTTGCACAACATGGGGGATCATGTAACTCGCCTTGATCGTTGGGAACCGGAGCTGAATGAAGCCATAC
CAAACGACGAGCGTGACACCACGATGCCTGTAGCAATGGCAACAACGTTGCGCAAACTATTAACTGGCGA
ACTACTTACTCTAGCTTCCCGGCAACAATTAATAGACTGGATGGAGGCGGATAAAGTTGCAGGACCACTT
CTGCGCTCGGCCCTTCCGGCTGGCTGGTTTATTGCTGATAAATCTGGAGCCGGTGAGCGTGGGTCTCGCG
GTATCATTGCAGCACTGGGGCCAGATGGTAAGCCCTCCCGTATCGTAGTTATCTACACGACGGGGAGTCA
GGCAACTATGGATGAACGAAATAGACAGATCGCTGAGATAGGTGCCTCACTGATTAAGCATTGGTAACTG
TCAGACCAAGTTTACTCATATATACTTTAGATTGATTTAAAACTTCATTTTTAATTTAAAAGGATCTAGG
TGAAGATCCTTTTTGATAATCTCATGACCAAAATCCCTTAACGTGAGTTTTCGTTCCACTGAGCGTCAGA
CCCCGTAGAAAAGATCAAAGGATCTTCTTGAGATCCTTTTTTTCTGCGCGTAATCTGCTGCTTGCAAACA
AAAAAACCACCGCTACCAGCGGTGGTTTGTTTGCCGGATCAAGAGCTACCAACTCTTTTTCCGAAGGTAA
CTGGCTTCAGCAGAGCGCAGATACCAAATACTGTTCTTCTAGTGTAGCCGTAGTTAGGCCACCACTTCAA
GAACTCTGTAGCACCGCCTACATACCTCGCTCTGCTAATCCTGTTACCAGTGGCTGCTGCCAGTGGCGAT
AAGTCGTGTCTTACCGGGTTGGACTCAAGACGATAGTTACCGGATAAGGCGCAGCGGTCGGGCTGAACGG
GGGGTTCGTGCACACAGCCCAGCTTGGAGCGAACGACCTACACCGAACTGAGATACCTACAGCGTGAGCT
ATGAGAAAGCGCCACGCTTCCCGAAGGGAGAAAGGCGGACAGGTATCCGGTAAGCGGCAGGGTCGGAACA
GGAGAGCGCACGAGGGAGCTTCCAGGGGGAAACGCCTGGTATCTTTATAGTCCTGTCGGGTTTCGCCACC
TCTGACTTGAGCGTCGATTTTTGTGATGCTCGTCAGGGGGGCGGAGCCTATGGAAAAACGCCAGCAACGC
GGCCTTTTTACGGTTCCTGGCCTTTTGCTGGCCTTTTGCTCACATGTTCTTTCCTGCGTTATCCCCTGAT
TCTGTGGATAACCGTATTACCGCCTTTGAGTGAGCTGATACCGCTCGCCGCAGCCGAACGACCGAGCGCA
GCGAGTCAGTGAGCGAGGAAGCGGAAG
Features (pLannotate 1.2.2; 23 found; start..end, strand, type, name):
      2..58      +  CDS            lacI (fragment): lac repressor; lacI; The lac repressor binds to the lac operator to inhibit transcription in E. coli. This inhibition can be relieved by adding lactose or isopropyl-β-D-thiogalactopyranoside (IPTG).
     52..185     -  repeat_region  AAV2 ITR: inverted terminal repeat of adeno-associated virus serotype 2 inverted
    256..324     +  CDS            large T antigen (fragment): large T antigen from SV40 (simian virus 40)
    347..468     +  polyA_signal   SV40 poly(A) signal: SV40 polyadenylation signal
    511..1099    -  misc_feature   WPRE: woodchuck hepatitis virus posttranscriptional regulatory element
   1171..1204    -  protein_bind   loxP: Cre-mediated recombination occurs in the 8-bp core sequence (GCATACAT). Cre recombinase
   1275..1308    -  protein_bind   lox2272: Cre-mediated recombination occurs in the 8-bp core sequence (GGATACTT). lox2272 sites are compatible with each other, but incompatible with loxP or loxN sites (Lee and Saito, 1988). Cre recombinase
   1339..1401    +  sig_peptide    Igκ leader: leader sequence from mouse immunoglobulin κ light chain
   2233..2958    +  CDS            cEGFP: cEGFP is a basic (constitutively fluorescent) green fluorescent protein published in 2008, derived from Aequorea victoria.
   3130..3276    +  CDS            PDGFRβ TM domain: transmembrane domain from platelet derived growth factor receptor beta
   3304..3337    +  protein_bind   loxP: Cre-mediated recombination occurs in the 8-bp core sequence (GCATACAT). Cre recombinase
   3400..3433    +  protein_bind   lox2272: Cre-mediated recombination occurs in the 8-bp core sequence (GGATACTT). lox2272 sites are compatible with each other, but incompatible with loxP or loxN sites (Lee and Saito, 1988). Cre recombinase
   3432..3497    -  CDS            HBB (fragment): HBB_LEPEU - Experimental evidence at protein level: Swiss-Prot protein existence level 1. Involved in oxygen transport from the lung to the various peripheral tissues. From Lepus europaeus (European hare).
   3495..3625    -  intron         chimeric intron (fragment): chimera between introns from chicken β-actin and rabbit β-globin
   3714..3850    -  intron         hybrid intron (fragment): hybrid between chicken β-actin (CBA) and minute virus of mice (MMV) introns (Gray et al., 2011)
   3851..4128    -  promoter       chicken β-actin promoter: No description available
   4130..4378    -  enhancer       CMV enhancer (fragment): human cytomegalovirus immediate early enhancer
   4441..4573    +  repeat_region  AAV2 ITR (fragment): inverted terminal repeat of adeno-associated virus serotype 2 inverted
   4568..4637    +  CDS            lacZα (fragment): LacZα fragment of β-galactosidase; lacZ fragment
   4642..5070    +  rep_origin     f1 ori (sequence partly withheld): f1 bacteriophage origin of replication; arrow indicates direction of (+) strand synthesis
   5123..5227    +  promoter       AmpR promoter: bla
   5228..6088    +  CDS            AmpR: β-lactamase; bla; confers resistance to ampicillin, carbenicillin, and related antibiotics
   6259..6847    +  rep_origin     ori: high-copy-number ColE1/pMB1/pBR322/pUC origin of replication
