>Addgene plasmid #112168 | pAAV.CAG-FLEX.iGABASnFR.F102Y.Y137L | addgene full sequence | sequence record 213676 | Addgene Partial NGS Result
AGCGCCCAATACGCAAACCGCCTCTCCCCGCGCGTTGGCCGATTCATTAATGCAGCTGCGCGCTCGCTCG
CTCACTGAGGCCGCCCGGGCAAAGCCCGGGCGTCGGGCGACCTTTGGTCGCCCGGCCTCAGTGAGCGAGC
GAGCGCGCAGAGAGGGAGTGGCCAACTCCATCACTAGGGGTTCCTTGTAGTTAATGATTAACCCGCCATG
CTACTTATCTACGTAGCCATGCTCTAGGAAGATCCTTATCGATTTTACCACATTTGTAGAGGTTTTACTT
GCTTTAAAAAACCTCCCACATCTCCCCCTGAACCTGAAACATAAAATGAATGCAATTGTTGTTGTTAACT
TGTTTATTGCAGCTTATAATGGTTACAAATAAAGCAATAGCATCACAAATTTCACAAATAAAGCATTTTT
TTCACTGCATTCTAGTTGTGGTTTGTCCAAACTCATCAATGTATCTTATCATGTCTGCTCGAAGCGGCCG
CCCGGGTCGACGGTATCGATGCGGGGAGGCGGCCCAAAGGGAGATCCGACTCGTCTGAGGGCGAAGGCGA
AGACGCGGAAGAGGCCGCAGAGCCGGCAGCAGGCCGCGGGAAGGAAGGTCCGCTGGATTGAGGGCCGAAG
GGACGTAGCAGAAGGACGTCCCGCGCAGAATCCAGGTGGCAACACAGGCGAGCAGCCAAGGAAAGGACGA
TGATTTCCCCGACAACACCACGGAATTGTCAGTGCCCAACAGCCGAGCCCCTGTCCAGCAGCGGGCAAGG
CAGGCGGCGATGAGTTCCGCCGTGGCAATAGGGAGGGGGAAAGCGAAAGTCCCGGAAAGGAGCTGACAGG
TGGTGGCAATGCCCCAACCAGTGGGGGTTGCGTCAGCAAACACAGTGCACACCACGCCACGTTGCCTGAC
AACGGGCCACAACTCCTCATAAAGAGACAGCAACCAGGATTTATACAAGGAGGAGAAAATGAAAGCCATA
CGGGAAGCAATAGCATGATACAAAGGCATTAAAGCAGCGTATCCACATAGCGTAAAAGGAGCAACATAGT
TAAGAATACCAGTCAATCTTTCACAAATTTTGTAATCCAGAGGTTGATTATCGATAAGCTTCTCGAGTGG
ATCATTTGCAGAATTGGCCCTTTTCAGTGTTTCGAACCTCTTCGAGGGACATAACTTCGTATAATGTATG
CTATACGAAGTTATGGGTCGATGGTGAGATTTGGACTAGAGGGTCGATGGTGATGCTTGGATCAAAATAG
GAAGAATCCCAATGATAACTTCGTATAAAGTATCCTATACGAAGTTATACTAGTGGTACCACCGGTGATA
TCGCCACCATGGAGACAGACACACTCCTGCTATGGGTACTGCTGCTCTGGGTTCCAGGTTCCACTGGTGA
CAGATCTGAAAGCATCAATTTCGTGAGCTGGGGCGGTAGCACCCAGGATGCGCAGAAGCAGGCCTGGGCC
GACCCGTTCAGCAAGGCCAGCGGCATTACCGTGGTCCAGGATGGGCCCACCGACTACGGCAAACTCAAGG
CCATGGTCGAAAGCGGCAACGTGCAGTGGGACGTGGTGGATGTAGAGGCCGACTTCGCCTTGCGCGCCGC
CGCCGAAGGCCTGCTCGAACCCCTGGATTTCTCGGTGATCCAGCGCGACAAGATCGACCCGCGCTTCGTC
TCCGACCATGGCGTGGGCTCGTTCCTGTATTCTTTCGTGCTCGGCTACAACGAAGGCAAGCTCGGAGCCA
GCAAGCCCCAGGACTGGACCGCGCTGTTCGACACCAAGACCTACCCCGGCAAACGCGCCCTCCTAAAATG
GCCGAGCCCTGGCGTGCTCGAACTGGCCCTGCTCGCCGACGGCGTACCGGCCGACAAGCTCTACCCGCTG
GACCTGGACCGCGCCTTCAAGAAACTCGACACCATCAAGAAAGACATCGTCTGGTGGGGCGGCGGTGCAC
AGTCGCAGCAGCTGCTGGCCTCCGGCGAAGTCAGCATGGGCCAGTTCTGGAACGGTCGCATCCACGCCCT
GCAAGAAGACGGCGCGCCAGTGGGCGTGAGCTGGAAGCAGAACCTGGTGATGGCCGACATCCTCGTCGTG
CCTAAAGGCACGAAGAACAAAGCCGCCGCGATGAAGTTCCTGGCCAGTGCCAGCAGCGCCAAAGGCCAGG
ACGACTTTTCCGCCCTGACCGCCTATGCTCCAGTGAACATCGACAGTGTGCAGCGCCTCGACCTTGCGCA
GGTCCGGATCACCGCCGACAAGCAGAAGAACGGCATCATGGCGAACTTCAAGATCCGCCACAACGTGGAG
GACGGCAGCGTGCAGCTCGCCGACCACTACCAGCAGAACACCCCCATCGGCGACGGCCCCGTGCTGCTGC
CCGACAACCACTACCTGAGCACCCAGTCCGTGCTGAGCAAAGACCCCAACGAGAAGCGCGATCACATGGT
CCTGCTGGAGTTCGTGACCGCCGCCGGGATCACTCTCGGCATGGACGAGCTGTACAAGGGCGGTACCGGA
GGGAGCATGAGCAAGGGCGAGGAGCTGTTCACCGGGGTGGTGCCCATCCTGGTCGAGCTGGACGGCGACG
TAAACGGCCACAAGTTCAGCGTGCGCGGCGAGGGCGAGGGCGATGCCACCAACGGCAAGCTGACCCTGAA
GTTCATCTGCACCACCGGCAAGCTGCCCGTGCCCTGGCCCACCCTCGTGACCACCCTGACCTACGGCGTG
CAGTGCTTCAGCCGCTACCCCGACCACATGAAGCAGCACGACTTCTTCAAGTCCGCCATGCCCGAAGGCT
ACGTCCAGGAGCGCACCATCAGCTTCAAGGACGACGGCACCTACAAGACCCGCGCCGAGGTGAAGTTCGA
GGGCGACACCCTGGTGAACCGCATCGAGCTGAAGGGCATCGACTTCAAGGAGGACGGCAACATCCTGGGG
CACAAGCTGGAGTACAACTGGAACGCCAACCTGGCACCGAACCTGCCGACCGCCTACGTCAAGGATCAGA
TCACCCTCGATTTCGCCTACTGGGCCAAGAACGGTCCGGCCATTGCGACACGGTGGAATGAATGGCTAGT
CAAACTGCAGGTCGACGAACAAAAACTCATCTCAGAAGAGGATCTGAATGCTGTGGGCCAGGACACGCAG
GAGGTCATCGTGGTGCCACACTCCTTGCCCTTTAAGGTGGTGGTGATCTCAGCCATCCTGGCCCTGGTGG
TGCTCACCATCATCTCCCTTATCATCCTCATCATGCTTTGGCAGAAGAAGCCACGTTAGGATATCGGATC
CGCTAGCACTAGTATAACTTCGTATAGCATACATTATACGAAGTTATGGGTCGATGGTGATGCTTGGCAA
TTCGGGTCGATGGTGAAGCATTGGTCTTCCTATTTTGATATAACTTCGTATAGGATACTTTATACGAAGT
TATGGGGATCCAATTCTTTGCCAAAATGATGAGACAGCACAATAACCAGCACGTTGCCCAGGAGCTGTAG
GAAAAAGAAGAAGGCATGAACATGGTTAGCAGAGGCTCTAGAGCCGCCGGTCACACGCCAGAAGCCGAAC
CCCGCCCTGCCCCGTCCCCCCCGAAGGCAGCCGTCCCCCCGCGGACAGCCCCGAGCCGCTCCCCCCGCAC
AAAGGGCCCTCCCGGAGCCCCTCAAGGCTTTCACGCAGCCACAGAAAAGAAACAAGCCGTCATTAAACCA
AGCGCTAATTACAGCCCGGAGGAGAAGGGCCGTCCCGCCCGCTCACCTGTGGGAGTAACGCGGTCAGTCA
GAGCCGGGGCGGGCGGCGCGAGGCGGCGGCGGAGCGGGGCACGGGGCGAAGGCAGCGCGCAGCGACTCCC
GCCCGCCGCGCGCTTCGCTTTTTATAGGGCCGCCGCCGCCGCCGCCTCGCCATAAAAGGAAACTTTCGGA
GCGCGCCGCTCTGATTGGCTGCCGCCGCACCTCTCCGCCTCGCCCCGCCCCCCCCCCCCCCCCCCCCCCC
CCCCCCCGGCGCGCGCCCCCCCCCCCCCCCCGCCCCCATCGCTGCACAAAATAATTAAAAAATAAATAAA
TACAAAATTGGGGGTGGGGAGGGGGGGGAGATGGGGAGAGTGAAGCAGAACGTGGGGCTCACCTCGACCA
TGGTAATAGCGATGACTAATACGTAGATGTACTGCCAAGTAGGAAAGTCCCATAAGGTCATGTACTGGGC
ATAATGCCAGGCGGGCCATTTACCGTCATTGACGTCAATAGGGGGCGTACTTGGCATATGATACACTTGA
TGTACTGCCAAGTGGGCAGTTTACCGTAAATACTCCACCCATTGACGTCAATGGAAAGTCCCTATTGGCG
TTACTATGGGAACATACGTCATTATTGACGTCAATGGTACTCTTCCTAGAGCATGGCTACGTAGATAAGT
AGCATGGCGGGTTAATCATTAACTACAAGGAACCCCTAGTGATGGAGTTGGCCACTCCCTCTCTGCGCGC
TCGCTCGCTCACTGAGGCCGGGCGACCAAAGGTCGCCCGACGCCCGGGCTTTGCCCGGGCGGCCTCAGTG
AGCGAGCGAGCGCGCAGCTGGCGTAATAGCGAAGAGGCCCGCACCGATCGCCCTTCCCAACAGTTGCGCA
GCCTGAATGGCGAATGGG
[124 nt withheld, positions 4639-4762]
C
[91 nt withheld, positions 4764-4854]
A
[49 nt withheld, positions 4856-4904]
CCTTTGACGTTGGAGTCCACGTTCTTT
[37 nt withheld, positions 4932-4968]
ACCCTATCTCGGTCTATTCTTTTGATTTATAAGGGATTTTGCCGATTTCGGCCTATTGGTTAAAAAATGA
GCTGATTTAACAAAAATTTAACGCGAATTTTAACAAAATATTAACGCTTACAATTTAGGTGGCACTTTTC
GGGGAAATGTGCGCGGAACCCCTATTTGTTTATTTTTCTAAATACATTCAAATATGTATCCGCTCATGAG
ACAATAACCCTGATAAATGCTTCAATAATATTGAAAAAGGAAGAGTATGAGTATTCAACATTTCCGTGTC
GCCCTTATTCCCTTTTTTGCGGCATTTTGCCTTCCTGTTTTTGCTCACCCAGAAACGCTGGTGAAAGTAA
AAGATGCTGAAGATCAGTTGGGTGCACGAGTGGGTTACATCGAACTGGATCTCAACAGCGGTAAGATCCT
TGAGAGTTTTCGCCCCGAAGAACGTTTTCCAATGATGAGCACTTTTAAAGTTCTGCTATGTGGCGCGGTA
TTATCCCGTATTGACGCCGGGCAAGAGCAACTCGGTCGCCGCATACACTATTCTCAGAATGACTTGGTTG
AGTACTCACCAGTCACAGAAAAGCATCTTACGGATGGCATGACAGTAAGAGAATTATGCAGTGCTGCCAT
AACCATGAGTGATAACACTGCGGCCAACTTACTTCTGACAACGATCGGAGGACCGAAGGAGCTAACCGCT
TTTTTGCACAACATGGGGGATCATGTAACTCGCCTTGATCGTTGGGAACCGGAGCTGAATGAAGCCATAC
CAAACGACGAGCGTGACACCACGATGCCTGTAGCAATGGCAACAACGTTGCGCAAACTATTAACTGGCGA
ACTACTTACTCTAGCTTCCCGGCAACAATTAATAGACTGGATGGAGGCGGATAAAGTTGCAGGACCACTT
CTGCGCTCGGCCCTTCCGGCTGGCTGGTTTATTGCTGATAAATCTGGAGCCGGTGAGCGTGGGTCTCGCG
GTATCATTGCAGCACTGGGGCCAGATGGTAAGCCCTCCCGTATCGTAGTTATCTACACGACGGGGAGTCA
GGCAACTATGGATGAACGAAATAGACAGATCGCTGAGATAGGTGCCTCACTGATTAAGCATTGGTAACTG
TCAGACCAAGTTTACTCATATATACTTTAGATTGATTTAAAACTTCATTTTTAATTTAAAAGGATCTAGG
TGAAGATCCTTTTTGATAATCTCATGACCAAAATCCCTTAACGTGAGTTTTCGTTCCACTGAGCGTCAGA
CCCCGTAGAAAAGATCAAAGGATCTTCTTGAGATCCTTTTTTTCTGCGCGTAATCTGCTGCTTGCAAACA
AAAAAACCACCGCTACCAGCGGTGGTTTGTTTGCCGGATCAAGAGCTACCAACTCTTTTTCCGAAGGTAA
CTGGCTTCAGCAGAGCGCAGATACCAAATACTGTTCTTCTAGTGTAGCCGTAGTTAGGCCACCACTTCAA
GAACTCTGTAGCACCGCCTACATACCTCGCTCTGCTAATCCTGTTACCAGTGGCTGCTGCCAGTGGCGAT
AAGTCGTGTCTTACCGGGTTGGACTCAAGACGATAGTTACCGGATAAGGCGCAGCGGTCGGGCTGAACGG
GGGGTTCGTGCACACAGCCCAGCTTGGAGCGAACGACCTACACCGAACTGAGATACCTACAGCGTGAGCT
ATGAGAAAGCGCCACGCTTCCCGAAGGGAGAAAGGCGGACAGGTATCCGGTAAGCGGCAGGGTCGGAACA
GGAGAGCGCACGAGGGAGCTTCCAGGGGGAAACGCCTGGTATCTTTATAGTCCTGTCGGGTTTCGCCACC
TCTGACTTGAGCGTCGATTTTTGTGATGCTCGTCAGGGGGGCGGAGCCTATGGAAAAACGCCAGCAACGC
GGCCTTTTTACGGTTCCTGGCCTTTTGCTGGCCTTTTGCTCACATGTTCTTTCCTGCGTTATCCCCTGAT
TCTGTGGATAACCGTATTACCGCCTTTGAGTGAGCTGATACCGCTCGCCGCAGCCGAACGACCGAGCGCA
GCGAGTCAGTGAGCGAGGAAGCGGAAG
Features (pLannotate 1.2.2; 23 found; start..end, strand, type, name):
      2..58      +  CDS            lacI (fragment): lac repressor; lacI; The lac repressor binds to the lac operator to inhibit transcription in E. coli. This inhibition can be relieved by adding lactose or isopropyl-β-D-thiogalactopyranoside (IPTG).
     52..185     -  repeat_region  AAV2 ITR: inverted terminal repeat of adeno-associated virus serotype 2 inverted
    256..324     +  CDS            large T antigen (fragment): large T antigen from SV40 (simian virus 40)
    347..468     +  polyA_signal   SV40 poly(A) signal: SV40 polyadenylation signal
    511..1099    -  misc_feature   WPRE: woodchuck hepatitis virus posttranscriptional regulatory element
   1171..1204    -  protein_bind   loxP: Cre-mediated recombination occurs in the 8-bp core sequence (GCATACAT). Cre recombinase
   1275..1308    -  protein_bind   lox2272: Cre-mediated recombination occurs in the 8-bp core sequence (GGATACTT). lox2272 sites are compatible with each other, but incompatible with loxP or loxN sites (Lee and Saito, 1988). Cre recombinase
   1339..1401    +  sig_peptide    Igκ leader: leader sequence from mouse immunoglobulin κ light chain
   2233..2958    +  CDS            cEGFP: cEGFP is a basic (constitutively fluorescent) green fluorescent protein published in 2008, derived from Aequorea victoria.
   3130..3276    +  CDS            PDGFRβ TM domain: transmembrane domain from platelet derived growth factor receptor beta
   3304..3337    +  protein_bind   loxP: Cre-mediated recombination occurs in the 8-bp core sequence (GCATACAT). Cre recombinase
   3400..3433    +  protein_bind   lox2272: Cre-mediated recombination occurs in the 8-bp core sequence (GGATACTT). lox2272 sites are compatible with each other, but incompatible with loxP or loxN sites (Lee and Saito, 1988). Cre recombinase
   3432..3497    -  CDS            HBB (fragment): HBB_LEPEU - Experimental evidence at protein level: Swiss-Prot protein existence level 1. Involved in oxygen transport from the lung to the various peripheral tissues. From Lepus europaeus (European hare).
   3495..3625    -  intron         chimeric intron (fragment): chimera between introns from chicken β-actin and rabbit β-globin
   3714..3849    -  intron         hybrid intron (fragment): hybrid between chicken β-actin (CBA) and minute virus of mice (MMV) introns (Gray et al., 2011)
   3850..4127    -  promoter       chicken β-actin promoter: No description available
   4129..4377    -  enhancer       CMV enhancer (fragment): human cytomegalovirus immediate early enhancer
   4438..4570    +  repeat_region  AAV2 ITR (fragment): inverted terminal repeat of adeno-associated virus serotype 2 inverted
   4565..4634    +  CDS            lacZα (fragment): LacZα fragment of β-galactosidase; lacZ fragment
   4639..5067    +  rep_origin     f1 ori (sequence partly withheld): f1 bacteriophage origin of replication; arrow indicates direction of (+) strand synthesis
   5120..5224    +  promoter       AmpR promoter: bla
   5225..6085    +  CDS            AmpR: β-lactamase; bla; confers resistance to ampicillin, carbenicillin, and related antibiotics
   6256..6844    +  rep_origin     ori: high-copy-number ColE1/pMB1/pBR322/pUC origin of replication
