[The description below was written by a language model from this plasmid's Addgene catalogue record and pLannotate feature annotations shown in this document.]
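Description:
pAAV.CAG-FLEX.iGABASnFR.F102Y.Y137L is an adeno-associated virus transfer plasmid for Cre-dependent expression of a genetically encoded fluorescent GABA sensor. It is maintained in E. coli through a high-copy ColE1/pUC-type origin and selected with ampicillin (AmpR under its own bla promoter). An f1 origin is also present. The two AAV2 inverted terminal repeats flank the expression cassette and allow it to be packaged into recombinant AAV particles. Because ITRs are prone to rearrangement, the plasmid is propagated in a recombination-deficient strain.

Between the ITRs, the CAG promoter (CMV enhancer, chicken β-actin promoter and a chimeric β-actin/β-globin intron) lies on the minus strand, followed in the same orientation by a WPRE, which boosts transcript stability and expression, and an SV40 polyadenylation signal. The sensor coding sequence is annotated on the opposite strand, so it sits inverted relative to the promoter. It is bracketed by oppositely oriented pairs of loxP and lox2272 sites in a FLEX (double-floxed inverted) arrangement. Cre recombinase flips the insert and then excises one site of each pair, locking the sensor in the sense orientation, so expression is restricted to Cre-expressing cells.

The open reading frame begins with an Igκ leader and ends with a PDGFRβ transmembrane domain, which together direct secretion and anchor the sensor on the extracellular face of the membrane. A GFP-derived segment annotated within the frame supplies the fluorescent readout. The GABA-binding portion is not annotated in the feature tables, and the record does not describe the functional effect of the F102Y and Y137L substitutions. The depositor and sequenced records differ by only a few nucleotides and share the same feature layout. The associated publication concerns in vivo imaging of GABA.
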