Addgene plasmid #112168: pAAV.CAG-FLEX.iGABASnFR.F102Y.Y137L
Purpose: GABA Sensor
Depositing lab: Loren Looger. Depositing organization: HHMI, Janelia Research Campus. Publication: A genetically encoded fluorescent sensor for in vivo imaging of GABA. Marvin JS, Shimoda Y, Magloire V, Leite M, Kawashima T, Jensen TP, Kolb I, Knott EL, Novak O, Podgorski K, Leidenheimer NJ, Rusakov DA, Ahrens MB, Kullmann DM, Looger LL. Nat Methods. 2019 Aug;16(8):763-770. doi: 10.1038/s41592-019-0471-2. Epub 2019 Jul 15. PubMed 31308547.
Backbone
  Vector backbone: pAAV.CAG-FLEX
  Vector type: AAV
Growth in bacteria
  Bacterial resistance: Ampicillin, 100 μg/mL
  Growth temperature: 37°C
  Growth strain: NEB Stable
  Copy number: High Copy
Gene/Insert
  Gene/Insert name: iGABASnFR.F102Y.Y137L
  Mutation: F102Y.Y137L
  Promoter: CAG
  Cloning method: Restriction Enzyme; 5′ cloning site Unknown (unknown if destroyed); 3′ cloning site Unknown (unknown if destroyed)
Terms and licenses: Academic/Nonprofit Terms; Industry Terms: Not Available to Industry
Depositor comments: Please visit https://www.biorxiv.org/content/early/2018/05/14/322578 for bioRxiv preprint.
How to cite: pAAV.CAG-FLEX.iGABASnFR.F102Y.Y137L was a gift from Loren Looger (Addgene plasmid # 112168 ; http://n2t.net/addgene:112168 ; RRID:Addgene_112168)
